Addgene plasmid #177628: pSIBR001
Purpose: (Empty Backbone) SIBR Intron 1 (Int1) interrupts the CDS of FnCas12a
Depositing lab: John van der Oost. Depositing organization: Wageningen University, Department Agrotechnology & Food Sciences. Publication: Streamlined CRISPR genome engineering in wild-type bacteria using SIBR-Cas. Patinios C, Creutzburg SCA, Arifah AQ, Adiego-Perez B, Gyimah EA, Ingham CJ, Kengen SWM, van der Oost J, Staals RHJ. Nucleic Acids Res. 2021 Oct 6. pii: 6382381. doi: 10.1093/nar/gkab893. PubMed 34614191.
Backbone
  Vector backbone: N/A
  Vector type: Bacterial Expression, CRISPR
  Promoter: lacUV5
Growth in bacteria
  Bacterial resistance: Kanamycin, 50 μg/mL
  Growth temperature: 37°C
  Growth strain: DH5alpha
  Copy number: Unknown
Resource information
  A portion of this plasmid was derived from a plasmid made by: Zetsche et al (2015); pY002 (#69975)
Terms and licenses: Academic/Nonprofit Terms; Industry Terms: Not Available to Industry
How to cite: pSIBR001 was a gift from John van der Oost (Addgene plasmid # 177628 ; http://n2t.net/addgene:177628 ; RRID:Addgene_177628)
