[The description below was written by a language model from this plasmid's Addgene catalogue record and pLannotate feature annotations shown in this document.]
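Description:
pSIBR001 is a 7.2 kb bacterial expression and CRISPR plasmid from the SIBR-Cas system, catalogued as an empty backbone. The record names no conventional vector backbone, but the feature table shows a pBBR1 oriV and an adjacent pBBR1 Rep coding sequence (annotated as a fragment). Together these form the replication module of the broad-host-range pBBR1 plasmid from Bordetella bronchiseptica, which suits the associated work on genome engineering in wild-type bacteria. Selection is by kanamycin through the aphA1 (nptI) aminoglycoside phosphotransferase gene. The copy number is listed as unknown.

The payload is the Cas12a (Cpf1) nuclease gene from Francisella tularensis subsp. novicida, part of which derives from an earlier published FnCas12a plasmid. According to the stated purpose, SIBR Intron 1 (Int1) interrupts the FnCas12a coding sequence. The automated annotation does not call the intron as a separate feature. An unannotated gap of roughly 350 nt lies between the upstream lacUV5 promoter and the start of the annotated cas12a match, and the intron and the start of the open reading frame may sit there, though the record does not confirm this. lacUV5 is a lac promoter variant carrying an "up" mutation. A second copy lies downstream of cas12a, and what it drives is not annotated. In a Cas12a vector labelled as an empty backbone it could plausibly serve a crRNA or spacer cloning cassette, but the record does not say so. An rrnB T1 terminator sits in reverse orientation upstream of the first promoter.

The record does not describe how the intron works, beyond the fact that an interrupted coding sequence should yield functional nuclease only once the intron is removed. The plasmid appears intended as a starting vector for Cas12a-based genome editing in bacteria.
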