Features (pLannotate 1.2.2; 7 found; start..end, strand, type, name):
    466..552     -  terminator     rrnB T1 terminator: Escherichia coli rrnB; transcription terminator T1 from the E. coli rrnB gene
    596..626     +  promoter       lac UV5 promoter: E. coli lac promoter with an "up" mutation
    982..4881    +  CDS            cas12a: CS12A_FRATN - Also known as cpf1 From Francisella tularensis subsp. novicida (strain U112).
   4961..4991    +  promoter       lac UV5 promoter: E. coli lac promoter with an "up" mutation
   5256..6068    +  CDS            aphA1: KKA1_ECOLX - Also known as nptI. Protein inferred from homology: Swiss-Prot protein existence level 3. Resistance to kanamycin and structurally-related aminoglycosides, including amikacin. From Escherichia coli.
   6143..6804    -  CDS            pBBR1 Rep (fragment): replication protein for the broad-host-range plasmid pBBR1 from Bordetella bronchiseptica
   6805..351     -  rep_origin     pBBR1 oriV (across the origin): replication origin of the broad-host-range plasmid pBBR1 from Bordetella bronchiseptica; requires the pBBR1 Rep protein for replication
>Addgene plasmid #177628 | pSIBR001 | addgene full sequence | sequence record 349054 | Addgene NGS Result
GGCTTCGCCCTTCGACTGCCCCCACTCGCATAGGCTTGGGTCGTTCCAGGCGCGTCAAGGCCAAGCCGCT
GCGCGGTCGCTGCGCGAGCCTTGACCCGCCTTCCACTTGGTGTCCAACCGGCAAGCGAAGCGCGCAGGCC
GCAGGCCGGAGGCTTTTCCCCAGAGAAAATTAAAAAAATTGATGGGGCAAGGCCGCAGGCCGCGCAGTTG
GAGCCGGTGGGTATGTGGTCGAAGGCTGGGTAGCCGGTGGGCAATCCCTGTGGTCAAGCTCGTGGGCAGG
CGCAGCCTGTCCATCAGCTTGTCCAGCAGGGTTGTCCACGGGCCGAGCGAAGCGAGCCAGCCGGTGGCCG
CTCGCGGCCATCGTCCACATATCCACGGGCTGGCAAGGGAGCGCAGCGACCGCGCAGGGCGAAGCCCGGA
GAGCAAGCCCGTAGGGGGGGCGCGCCCAGCTGTCTAGGGCGGCGGATTTGTCCTACTCAGGAGAGCGTTC
ACCGACAAACAACAGATAAAACGAAAGGCCCAGTCTTTCGACTGAGCCTTTCGTTTTATTTGATGCCTTT
AATTAAAGCGGATAACAATTTCACACAGGAGGCCGTTTACACTTTATGCTTCCGGCTCGTATAATGTGTG
GGGAAACCACAACGGTTTCCCTCTAGAAATAATTTTGTTTAACTATAAGAAGGAGATATACATATGTCCT
CAGGTTAATTGAGGCCTGAGTATAAGGTGACTTATACTTGTAATCTATCTAAACGGGGAACCTCTCTAGT
AGACAATCCCGTGCTAAATTGATACCAGCATCGTCTTGATGCCCTTGGCAGCATAAATGCCTAACGACTA
TCCCTTTGGGGAGTAGGGTCAAGTGACTCGAAACGATAGACAACTTGCTTTAACAAGTTGGAGATATAGT
CTGCTCTGCATGGTGACATGCAGCTGGATATAATTCCGGGGTAAGATTAACGACCTTATCTGAACATAAT
GCTATCAATTTATCAAGAATTTGTTAATAAATATAGTTTAAGTAAAACTCTAAGATTTGAGTTAATCCCA
CAGGGTAAAACACTTGAAAACATAAAAGCAAGAGGTTTGATTTTAGATGATGAGAAAAGAGCTAAAGACT
ACAAAAAGGCTAAACAAATAATTGATAAATATCATCAGTTTTTTATAGAGGAGATATTAAGTTCGGTTTG
TATTAGCGAAGATTTATTACAAAACTATTCTGATGTTTATTTTAAACTTAAAAAGAGTGATGATGATAAT
CTACAAAAAGATTTTAAAAGTGCAAAAGATACGATAAAGAAACAAATATCTGAATATATAAAGGACTCAG
AGAAATTTAAGAATTTGTTTAATCAAAACCTTATCGATGCTAAAAAAGGGCAAGAGTCAGATTTAATTCT
ATGGCTAAAGCAATCTAAGGATAATGGTATAGAACTATTTAAAGCCAATAGTGATATCACAGATATAGAT
GAGGCGTTAGAAATAATCAAATCTTTTAAAGGTTGGACAACTTATTTTAAGGGTTTTCATGAAAATAGAA
AAAATGTTTATAGTAGCAATGATATTCCTACATCTATTATTTATAGGATAGTAGATGATAATTTGCCTAA
ATTTCTAGAAAATAAAGCTAAGTATGAGAGTTTAAAAGACAAAGCTCCAGAAGCTATAAACTATGAACAA
ATTAAAAAAGATTTGGCAGAAGAGCTAACCTTTGATATTGACTACAAAACATCTGAAGTTAATCAAAGAG
TTTTTTCACTTGATGAAGTTTTTGAGATAGCAAACTTTAATAATTATCTAAATCAAAGTGGTATTACTAA
ATTTAATACTATTATTGGTGGTAAATTTGTAAATGGTGAAAATACAAAGAGAAAAGGTATAAATGAATAT
ATAAATCTATACTCACAGCAAATAAATGATAAAACACTCAAAAAATATAAAATGAGTGTTTTATTTAAGC
AAATTTTAAGTGATACAGAATCTAAATCTTTTGTAATTGATAAGTTAGAAGATGATAGTGATGTAGTTAC
AACGATGCAAAGTTTTTATGAGCAAATAGCAGCTTTTAAAACAGTAGAAGAAAAATCTATTAAAGAAACA
CTATCTTTATTATTTGATGATTTAAAAGCTCAAAAACTTGATTTGAGTAAAATTTATTTTAAAAATGATA
AATCTCTTACTGATCTATCACAACAAGTTTTTGATGATTATAGTGTTATTGGTACAGCGGTACTAGAATA
TATAACTCAACAAATAGCACCTAAAAATCTTGATAACCCTAGTAAGAAAGAGCAAGAATTAATAGCCAAA
AAAACTGAAAAAGCAAAATACTTATCTCTAGAAACTATAAAGCTTGCCTTAGAAGAATTTAATAAGCATA
GAGATATAGATAAACAGTGTAGGTTTGAAGAAATACTTGCAAACTTTGCGGCTATTCCGATGATATTTGA
TGAAATAGCTCAAAACAAAGACAATTTGGCACAGATATCTATCAAATATCAAAATCAAGGTAAAAAAGAC
CTACTTCAAGCTAGTGCGGAAGATGATGTTAAAGCTATCAAGGATCTTTTAGATCAAACTAATAATCTCT
TACATAAACTAAAAATATTTCATATTAGTCAGTCAGAAGATAAGGCAAATATTTTAGACAAGGATGAGCA
TTTTTATCTAGTATTTGAGGAGTGCTACTTTGAGCTAGCGAATATAGTGCCTCTTTATAACAAAATTAGA
AACTATATAACTCAAAAGCCATATAGTGATGAGAAATTTAAGCTCAATTTTGAGAACTCGACTTTGGCTA
ATGGTTGGGATAAAAATAAAGAGCCTGACAATACGGCAATTTTATTTATCAAAGATGATAAATATTATCT
GGGTGTGATGAATAAGAAAAATAACAAAATATTTGATGATAAAGCTATCAAAGAAAATAAAGGCGAGGGT
TATAAAAAAATTGTTTATAAACTTTTACCTGGCGCAAATAAAATGTTACCTAAGGTTTTCTTTTCTGCTA
AATCTATAAAATTTTATAATCCTAGTGAAGATATACTTAGAATAAGAAATCATTCCACACATACAAAAAA
TGGTAGTCCTCAAAAAGGATATGAAAAATTTGAGTTTAATATTGAAGATTGCCGAAAATTTATAGATTTT
TATAAACAGTCTATAAGTAAGCATCCGGAGTGGAAAGATTTTGGATTTAGATTTTCTGATACTCAAAGAT
ATAATTCTATAGATGAATTTTATAGAGAAGTTGAAAATCAAGGCTACAAACTAACTTTTGAAAATATATC
AGAGAGCTATATTGATAGCGTAGTTAATCAGGGTAAATTGTACCTATTCCAAATCTATAATAAAGATTTT
TCAGCTTATAGCAAAGGGCGACCAAATCTACATACTTTATATTGGAAAGCGCTGTTTGATGAGAGAAATC
TTCAAGATGTGGTTTATAAGCTAAATGGTGAGGCAGAGCTTTTTTATCGTAAACAATCAATACCTAAAAA
AATCACTCACCCAGCTAAAGAGGCAATAGCTAATAAAAACAAAGATAATCCTAAAAAAGAGAGTGTTTTT
GAATATGATTTAATCAAAGATAAACGCTTTACTGAAGATAAGTTTTTCTTTCACTGTCCTATTACAATCA
ATTTTAAATCTAGTGGAGCTAATAAGTTTAATGATGAAATCAATTTATTGCTAAAAGAAAAAGCAAATGA
TGTTCATATATTAAGTATAGATAGAGGTGAAAGACATTTAGCTTACTATACTTTGGTAGATGGTAAAGGC
AATATCATCAAACAAGATACTTTCAACATCATTGGTAATGATAGAATGAAAACAAACTACCATGATAAGC
TTGCTGCAATAGAGAAAGATAGGGATTCAGCTAGGAAAGACTGGAAAAAGATAAATAACATCAAAGAGAT
GAAAGAGGGCTATCTATCTCAGGTAGTTCATGAAATAGCTAAGCTAGTTATAGAGTATAATGCTATTGTG
GTTTTTGAGGATTTAAATTTTGGATTTAAAAGAGGGCGTTTCAAGGTAGAGAAGCAGGTCTATCAAAAGT
TAGAAAAAATGCTAATTGAGAAACTAAACTATCTAGTTTTCAAAGATAATGAGTTTGATAAAACTGGGGG
AGTGCTTAGAGCTTATCAGCTAACAGCACCTTTTGAGACTTTTAAAAAGATGGGTAAACAAACAGGTATT
ATCTACTATGTACCAGCTGGTTTTACTTCAAAAATTTGTCCTGTAACTGGTTTTGTAAATCAGTTATATC
CTAAGTATGAAAGTGTCAGCAAATCTCAAGAGTTCTTTAGTAAGTTTGACAAGATTTGTTATAACCTTGA
TAAGGGCTATTTTGAGTTTAGTTTTGATTATAAAAACTTTGGTGACAAGGCTGCCAAAGGCAAGTGGACT
ATAGCTAGCTTTGGGAGTAGATTGATTAACTTTAGAAATTCAGATAAAAATCATAATTGGGATACTCGAG
AAGTTTATCCAACTAAAGAGTTGGAGAAATTGCTAAAAGATTATTCTATCGAATATGGGCATGGCGAATG
TATCAAAGCAGCTATTTGCGGTGAGAGCGACAAAAAGTTTTTTGCTAAGCTAACTAGTGTCCTAAATACT
ATCTTACAAATGCGTAACTCAAAAACAGGTACTGAGTTAGATTATCTAATTTCACCAGTAGCAGATGTAA
ATGGCAATTTCTTTGATTCGCGACAGGCGCCAAAAAATATGCCTCAAGATGCTGATGCCAATGGTGCTTA
TCATATTGGGCTAAAAGGTCTGATGCTACTAGGTAGGATCAAAAATAATCAAGAGGGCAAAAAACTCAAT
TTGGTTATCAAAAATGAAGAGTATTTTGAGTTCGTGCAGAATAGGAATAACTAAGCGGCCGCATAATGAT
GTGTTATCATTGATGCGAGGTCGCCTATACCTCCCCGCTTCGGCGGGGTTTTTTCCCGGGTTTACACTTT
ATGCTTCCGGCTCGTATAATGTGTGGTCTAAGAACTTTAAATAATTTCTACTGTTGTAGATATGTCTTCC
TGAGTGACGAGCAACGAGACTGGAAGACATGTCTAAGAACTTTAAATAATTTCTACTGTTGTAGATAGAT
ACCGGACAACGTGTCTCCCCGCTTCGGCGGGGTTTTTTCCTAGGTTGTGTCTCAAAATCTCTGATGTTAC
ATTGCACAAGATAAAAATATATCATCATGAACAATAAAACTGTCTGCTTACATAAACAGTAATACAAGGG
GTGTTATGAGCCATATTCAGCGTGAAACGAGCTGTAGCCGTCCGCGTCTGAACAGCAACATGGATGCGGA
TCTGTATGGCTATAAATGGGCGCGTGATAACGTGGGTCAGAGCGGCGCGACCATTTATCGTCTGTATGGC
AAACCGGATGCGCCGGAACTGTTTCTGAAACATGGCAAAGGCAGCGTGGCGAACGATGTGACCGATGAAA
TGGTGCGTCTGAACTGGCTGACCGAATTTATGCCGCTGCCGACCATTAAACATTTTATTCGCACCCCGGA
TGATGCGTGGCTGCTGACCACCGCGATTCCGGGCAAAACCGCGTTTCAGGTGCTGGAAGAATATCCGGAT
AGCGGCGAAAACATTGTGGATGCGCTGGCCGTGTTTCTGCGTCGTCTGCATAGCATTCCGGTGTGCAACT
GCCCGTTTAACAGCGATCGTGTGTTTCGTCTGGCCCAGGCGCAGAGCCGTATGAACAACGGCCTGGTGGA
TGCGAGCGATTTTGATGATGAACGTAACGGCTGGCCGGTGGAACAGGTGTGGAAAGAAATGCATAAACTG
CTGCCGTTTAGCCCGGATAGCGTGGTGACCCACGGCGATTTTAGCCTGGATAACCTGATTTTCGATGAAG
GCAAACTGATTGGCTGCATTGATGTGGGCCGTGTGGGCATTGCGGATCGTTATCAGGATCTGGCCATTCT
GTGGAACTGCCTGGGCGAATTTAGCCCGAGCCTGCAAAAACGTCTGTTTCAGAAATATGGCATTGATAAT
CCGGATATGAACAAACTGCAATTTCATCTGATGCTGGATGAATTTTTCTAATAATTAATTGGACCGCGGT
CCGAGAGACGCATGGCAGTATCTCAGACTGTGTATCGGCACGTCTCACTACTTACCGGCGCGGCAGCGTT
ACCCGTGTCGGCGGCTCCAACGGCTCGCCATCGTCCAGAAAACACGGCTCATCGGGCATCGGCAGGCGCT
GCTGCCCGCGCCGTTCCCATTCCTCCGTTTCGGTCAAGGCTGGCAGGTCTGGTTCCATGCCCGGAATGCC
GGGCTGGCTGGGCGGCTCCTCGCCGGGGCCGGTCGGTAGTTGCTGCTCGCCCGGATACAGGGTCGGGATG
CGGCGCAGGTCGCCATGCCCCAACAGCGATTCGTCCTGGTCGTCGTGATCAACCACCACGGCGGCACTGA
ACACCGACAGGCGCAACTGGTCGCGGGGCTGGCCCCACGCCACGCGGTCATTGACCACGTAGGCCGACAC
GGTGCCGGGGCCGTTGAGCTTCACGACGGAGATCCAGCGCTCGGCCACCAAGTCCTTGACTGCGTATTGG
ACCGTCCGCAAAGAACGTCCGATGAGCTTGGAAAGTGTTTTCTGGCTGACCACCACGGCGTTCTGGTGGC
CCATCTGCGCCACGAGGTGATGCAGCAGCATTGCCGCCGTGGGTTTCCTCGCAATAAGCCCGGCCCACGC
CTCATGCGCTTTGCGTTCCGTTTGCACCCAGTGACCGGGCTTGTTCTTGGCTTGAATGCCGATTTCTCTG
GACTGCGTGGCCATGCTTATCTCCATGCGGTAGGGGTGCCGCACGGTTGCGGCACCATGCGCAATCAGCT
GCAACTTTTCGGCAGCGCGACAACAATTATGCGTTGCGTAAAAGTGGCAGTCAATTACAGATTTTCTTTA
ACCTACGCAATGAGCTATTGCGGGGGGTGCCGCAATGAGCTGTTGCGTACCCCCCTTTTTTAAGTTGTTG
ATTTTTAAGTCTTTCGCATTTCGCCCTATATCTAGTTCTTTGGTGCCCAAAGAAGGGCACCCCTGCGGGG
TTCCCCCACGCCTTCGGCGCGGCTCCCCCTCCGGCAAAAAGTGGCCCCTCCGGGGCTTGTTGATCGACTG
CGCGGCCTTCGGCCTTGCCCAAGGTGGCGCTGCCCCCTTGGAACCCCCGCACTCGCCGCCGTGAGGCTCG
GGGGGCAGGCGGGCG
