>Addgene plasmid #177628 | pSIBR001 | depositor partial sequence | sequence record 344694 | SIBR Intron 1
TCCTCAGGTTAATTGAGGCCTGAGTATAAGGTGACTTATACTTGTAATCTATCTAAACGGGGAACCTCTC
TAGTAGACAATCCCGTGCTAAATTGATACCAGCATCGTCTTGATGCCCTTGGCAGCATAAATGCCTAACG
ACTATCCCTTTGGGGAGTAGGGTCAAGTGACTCGAAACGATAGACAACTTGCTTTAACAAGTTGGAGATA
TAGTCTGCTCTGCATGGTGACATGCAGCTGGATATAATTCCGGGGTAAGATTAACGACCTTATCTGAACA
TAATGCTA
