>Addgene plasmid #177628 | pSIBR001 | depositor partial sequence | sequence record 344695 | FnCas12a exon 2
TCAATTTATCAAGAATTTGTTAATAAATATAGTTTAAGTAAAACTCTAAGATTTGAGTTAATCCCACAGG
GTAAAACACTTGAAAACATAAAAGCAAGAGGTTTGATTTTAGATGATGAGAAAAGAGCTAAAGACTACAA
AAAGGCTAAACAAATAATTGATAAATATCATCAGTTTTTTATAGAGGAGATATTAAGTTCGGTTTGTATT
AGCGAAGATTTATTACAAAACTATTCTGATGTTTATTTTAAACTTAAAAAGAGTGATGATGATAATCTAC
AAAAAGATTTTAAAAGTGCAAAAGATACGATAAAGAAACAAATATCTGAATATATAAAGGACTCAGAGAA
ATTTAAGAATTTGTTTAATCAAAACCTTATCGATGCTAAAAAAGGGCAAGAGTCAGATTTAATTCTATGG
CTAAAGCAATCTAAGGATAATGGTATAGAACTATTTAAAGCCAATAGTGATATCACAGATATAGATGAGG
CGTTAGAAATAATCAAATCTTTTAAAGGTTGGACAACTTATTTTAAGGGTTTTCATGAAAATAGAAAAAA
TGTTTATAGTAGCAATGATATTCCTACATCTATTATTTATAGGATAGTAGATGATAATTTGCCTAAATTT
CTAGAAAATAAAGCTAAGTATGAGAGTTTAAAAGACAAAGCTCCAGAAGCTATAAACTATGAACAAATTA
AAAAAGATTTGGCAGAAGAGCTAACCTTTGATATTGACTACAAAACATCTGAAGTTAATCAAAGAGTTTT
TTCACTTGATGAAGTTTTTGAGATAGCAAACTTTAATAATTATCTAAATCAAAGTGGTATTACTAAATTT
AATACTATTATTGGTGGTAAATTTGTAAATGGTGAAAATACAAAGAGAAAAGGTATAAATGAATATATAA
ATCTATACTCACAGCAAATAAATGATAAAACACTCAAAAAATATAAAATGAGTGTTTTATTTAAGCAAAT
TTTAAGTGATACAGAATCTAAATCTTTTGTAATTGATAAGTTAGAAGATGATAGTGATGTAGTTACAACG
ATGCAAAGTTTTTATGAGCAAATAGCAGCTTTTAAAACAGTAGAAGAAAAATCTATTAAAGAAACACTAT
CTTTATTATTTGATGATTTAAAAGCTCAAAAACTTGATTTGAGTAAAATTTATTTTAAAAATGATAAATC
TCTTACTGATCTATCACAACAAGTTTTTGATGATTATAGTGTTATTGGTACAGCGGTACTAGAATATATA
ACTCAACAAATAGCACCTAAAAATCTTGATAACCCTAGTAAGAAAGAGCAAGAATTAATAGCCAAAAAAA
CTGAAAAAGCAAAATACTTATCTCTAGAAACTATAAAGCTTGCCTTAGAAGAATTTAATAAGCATAGAGA
TATAGATAAACAGTGTAGGTTTGAAGAAATACTTGCAAACTTTGCGGCTATTCCGATGATATTTGATGAA
ATAGCTCAAAACAAAGACAATTTGGCACAGATATCTATCAAATATCAAAATCAAGGTAAAAAAGACCTAC
TTCAAGCTAGTGCGGAAGATGATGTTAAAGCTATCAAGGATCTTTTAGATCAAACTAATAATCTCTTACA
TAAACTAAAAATATTTCATATTAGTCAGTCAGAAGATAAGGCAAATATTTTAGACAAGGATGAGCATTTT
TATCTAGTATTTGAGGAGTGCTACTTTGAGCTAGCGAATATAGTGCCTCTTTATAACAAAATTAGAAACT
ATATAACTCAAAAGCCATATAGTGATGAGAAATTTAAGCTCAATTTTGAGAACTCGACTTTGGCTAATGG
TTGGGATAAAAATAAAGAGCCTGACAATACGGCAATTTTATTTATCAAAGATGATAAATATTATCTGGGT
GTGATGAATAAGAAAAATAACAAAATATTTGATGATAAAGCTATCAAAGAAAATAAAGGCGAGGGTTATA
AAAAAATTGTTTATAAACTTTTACCTGGCGCAAATAAAATGTTACCTAAGGTTTTCTTTTCTGCTAAATC
TATAAAATTTTATAATCCTAGTGAAGATATACTTAGAATAAGAAATCATTCCACACATACAAAAAATGGT
AGTCCTCAAAAAGGATATGAAAAATTTGAGTTTAATATTGAAGATTGCCGAAAATTTATAGATTTTTATA
AACAGTCTATAAGTAAGCATCCGGAGTGGAAAGATTTTGGATTTAGATTTTCTGATACTCAAAGATATAA
TTCTATAGATGAATTTTATAGAGAAGTTGAAAATCAAGGCTACAAACTAACTTTTGAAAATATATCAGAG
AGCTATATTGATAGCGTAGTTAATCAGGGTAAATTGTACCTATTCCAAATCTATAATAAAGATTTTTCAG
CTTATAGCAAAGGGCGACCAAATCTACATACTTTATATTGGAAAGCGCTGTTTGATGAGAGAAATCTTCA
AGATGTGGTTTATAAGCTAAATGGTGAGGCAGAGCTTTTTTATCGTAAACAATCAATACCTAAAAAAATC
ACTCACCCAGCTAAAGAGGCAATAGCTAATAAAAACAAAGATAATCCTAAAAAAGAGAGTGTTTTTGAAT
ATGATTTAATCAAAGATAAACGCTTTACTGAAGATAAGTTTTTCTTTCACTGTCCTATTACAATCAATTT
TAAATCTAGTGGAGCTAATAAGTTTAATGATGAAATCAATTTATTGCTAAAAGAAAAAGCAAATGATGTT
CATATATTAAGTATAGATAGAGGTGAAAGACATTTAGCTTACTATACTTTGGTAGATGGTAAAGGCAATA
TCATCAAACAAGATACTTTCAACATCATTGGTAATGATAGAATGAAAACAAACTACCATGATAAGCTTGC
TGCAATAGAGAAAGATAGGGATTCAGCTAGGAAAGACTGGAAAAAGATAAATAACATCAAAGAGATGAAA
GAGGGCTATCTATCTCAGGTAGTTCATGAAATAGCTAAGCTAGTTATAGAGTATAATGCTATTGTGGTTT
TTGAGGATTTAAATTTTGGATTTAAAAGAGGGCGTTTCAAGGTAGAGAAGCAGGTCTATCAAAAGTTAGA
AAAAATGCTAATTGAGAAACTAAACTATCTAGTTTTCAAAGATAATGAGTTTGATAAAACTGGGGGAGTG
CTTAGAGCTTATCAGCTAACAGCACCTTTTGAGACTTTTAAAAAGATGGGTAAACAAACAGGTATTATCT
ACTATGTACCAGCTGGTTTTACTTCAAAAATTTGTCCTGTAACTGGTTTTGTAAATCAGTTATATCCTAA
GTATGAAAGTGTCAGCAAATCTCAAGAGTTCTTTAGTAAGTTTGACAAGATTTGTTATAACCTTGATAAG
GGCTATTTTGAGTTTAGTTTTGATTATAAAAACTTTGGTGACAAGGCTGCCAAAGGCAAGTGGACTATAG
CTAGCTTTGGGAGTAGATTGATTAACTTTAGAAATTCAGATAAAAATCATAATTGGGATACTCGAGAAGT
TTATCCAACTAAAGAGTTGGAGAAATTGCTAAAAGATTATTCTATCGAATATGGGCATGGCGAATGTATC
AAAGCAGCTATTTGCGGTGAGAGCGACAAAAAGTTTTTTGCTAAGCTAACTAGTGTCCTAAATACTATCT
TACAAATGCGTAACTCAAAAACAGGTACTGAGTTAGATTATCTAATTTCACCAGTAGCAGATGTAAATGG
CAATTTCTTTGATTCGCGACAGGCGCCAAAAAATATGCCTCAAGATGCTGATGCCAATGGTGCTTATCAT
ATTGGGCTAAAAGGTCTGATGCTACTAGGTAGGATCAAAAATAATCAAGAGGGCAAAAAACTCAATTTGG
TTATCAAAAATGAAGAGTATTTTGAGTTCGTGCAGAATAGGAATAACTAA
