>Addgene plasmid #177628 | pSIBR001 | depositor partial sequence | sequence record 344696 | CRISPR array
GTCTAAGAACTTTAAATAATTTCTACTGTTGTAGATATGTCTTCCTGAGTGACGAGCAACGAGACTGGAA
GACATGTCTAAGAACTTTAAATAATTTCTACTGTTGTAGAT
